Addgene plasmid #123791: MTK3b_010
Purpose: Encodes mScarlet as a Type 3b part to be used in the MTK system
Depositing lab: Hana El-Samad. Depositing organization: University of California, San Francisco (UCSF). Publication: A Toolkit for Rapid Modular Construction of Biological Circuits in Mammalian Cells. Fonseca JP, Bonny AR, Kumar GR, Ng AH, Town J, Wu QC, Aslankoohi E, Chen SY, Dods G, Harrigan P, Osimiri LC, Kistler AL, El-Samad H. ACS Synth Biol. 2019 Nov 15;8(11):2593-2606. doi: 10.1021/acssynbio.9b00322. Epub 2019 Nov 5. PubMed 31686495.
Backbone
  Vector backbone: MTK0_027
  Vector type: Mammalian Expression
Growth in bacteria
  Bacterial resistance: Chloramphenicol, 25 μg/mL
  Growth temperature: 37°C
  Growth strain: DH5alpha
  Copy number: Unknown
Gene/Insert
  Gene/Insert name: mScarlet
  Species: Synthetic
  Cloning method: Restriction Enzyme; 5′ cloning site BsmBI (destroyed during cloning); 3′ cloning site BsmBI (destroyed during cloning)
Terms and licenses: Academic/Nonprofit Terms; Industry Terms: Not Available to Industry
Depositor comments: Type 3b parts are used for coding sequences in the MTK. Please visit https://www.biorxiv.org/content/10.1101/506188v2 for BioRxiv preprint
How to cite: MTK3b_010 was a gift from Hana El-Samad (Addgene plasmid # 123791 ; http://n2t.net/addgene:123791 ; RRID:Addgene_123791)
