[The description below was written by a language model from this plasmid's Addgene catalogue record and pLannotate feature annotations shown in this document.]
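Description:
MTK3b_010 is a small (about 2.4 kb) part plasmid from the Mammalian Toolkit (MTK), a modular hierarchical cloning system for building genetic circuits for mammalian cells. It is built on the MTK0_027 part-entry backbone and, although catalogued as a mammalian expression vector, it is a bacterial storage plasmid for a single DNA part, not a functional expression construct. The feature table shows no mammalian promoter, polyadenylation signal or mammalian selection marker. It is propagated in E. coli through a high-copy ColE1/pUC-type origin. Selection is with chloramphenicol, conferred by the cat gene, which is driven by its native promoter and followed by a minimal lambda t0 terminator.

The payload is the coding sequence of mScarlet, a synthetic, constitutively fluorescent red fluorescent protein, stored as a Type 3b part. In the MTK scheme this position is used for coding sequences. The insert was introduced into the backbone through BsmBI sites that were destroyed in the process, as is typical of Golden Gate style domestication of parts with Type IIS enzymes. The record does not describe the flanking overhangs or the enzyme used to release the part in later assembly steps, and they are not annotated in the feature table.

The plasmid is meant to be combined with other toolkit parts, such as promoters, other coding segments and terminators held in other part positions. This builds complete transcription units in which mScarlet acts as a red reporter or as a component of a larger coding region. Those units can then be assembled into multi-gene constructs for mammalian cells.
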