Features (pLannotate 1.2.2; 5 found; start..end, strand, type, name):
     14..706     +  CDS            mScarlet: mScarlet is a basic (constitutively fluorescent) red fluorescent protein published in 2016, derived from synthetic construct. It has moderate acid sensitivity.
    804..838     -  terminator     lambda t0 terminator: minimal transcription terminator from phage lambda (Scholtissek and Grosse, 1987)
    912..1568    -  CDS            cat: CAT_ECOLX - Experimental evidence at protein level: Swiss-Prot protein existence level 1. This enzyme is an effector of chloramphenicol resistance in bacteria. From Escherichia coli. This protein is used as a marker in many commonly used cloning vectors, such as pACYC184.
   1569..1666    -  promoter       cat promoter: promoter of the E. coli cat gene encoding chloramphenicol acetyltransferase
   1750..2338    +  rep_origin     ori: high-copy-number ColE1/pMB1/pBR322/pUC origin of replication
>Addgene plasmid #123791 | MTK3b_010 | addgene full sequence | sequence record 249103 | Addgene NGS Result
TCGGTCTCATTCTGTATCAAAAGGCGAGGCGGTCATTAAAGAGTTCATGAGGTTTAAAGTCCATATGGAA
GGAAGCATGAATGGTCACGAGTTTGAGATAGAGGGAGAGGGTGAGGGAAGGCCGTACGAAGGGACGCAAA
CTGCGAAGTTGAAGGTAACGAAAGGCGGCCCTCTGCCATTCTCTTGGGACATCCTTTCACCGCAATTTAT
GTACGGCTCTAGGGCCTTCACAAAACACCCCGCCGATATTCCGGATTACTATAAACAAAGTTTTCCTGAG
GGCTTCAAGTGGGAAAGAGTAATGAACTTCGAGGATGGGGGAGCTGTGACGGTTACTCAAGACACTAGCC
TGGAGGACGGTACTCTTATATACAAGGTAAAACTAAGAGGGACGAATTTTCCGCCAGACGGCCCCGTGAT
GCAAAAAAAAACTATGGGGTGGGAAGCATCCACCGAGAGGCTGTACCCCGAAGACGGGGTCCTGAAGGGT
GATATTAAAATGGCATTAAGATTAAAAGATGGCGGGAGATACTTAGCTGACTTCAAGACTACATATAAAG
CCAAAAAACCTGTACAGATGCCTGGAGCTTACAATGTGGATCGTAAGCTGGATATTACATCCCACAACGA
AGATTATACCGTGGTGGAGCAGTACGAGCGTTCAGAGGGGCGTCACTCCACCGGGGGTATGGATGAATTA
TACAAGAGCGGTCTTAGAAGCAGGGCGCAAGCGTCAAATTCAGCGGTAGATGGAACAGCAGGTCCAGGTA
GTACTGGCAGCAGAGGATCCTGAGACCAGACCAATAAAAAACGCCCGGCGGCAACCGAGCGTTCTGAACA
AATCCAGATGGAGTTCTGAGGTCATTACTGGATCTATCAACAGGAGTCCAAGCGAGCTCGATATCAAATT
ACGCCCCGCCCTGCCACTCATCGCAGTACTGTTGTAATTCATTAAGCATTCTGCCGACATGGAAGCCATC
ACAAACGGCATGATGAACCTGAATCGCCAGCGGCATCAGCACCTTGTCGCCTTGCGTATAATATTTGCCC
ATGGTGAAAACGGGGGCGAAGAAGTTGTCCATATTGGCCACGTTTAAATCAAAACTGGTGAAACTCACCC
AGGGATTGGCTGAAACGAAAAACATATTCTCAATAAACCCTTTAGGGAAATAGGCCAGGTTTTCACCGTA
ACACGCCACATCTTGCGAATATATGTGTAGAAACTGCCGGAAATCGTCGTGGTATTCACTCCAGAGCGAT
GAAAACGTTTCAGTTTGCTCATGGAAAACGGTGTAACAAGGGTGAACACTATCCCATATCACCAGCTCAC
CGTCTTTCATTGCCATACGAAATTCCGGATGAGCATTCATCAGGCGGGCAAGAATGTGAATAAAGGCCGG
ATAAAACTTGTGCTTATTTTTCTTTACGGTCTTTAAAAAGGCCGTAATATCCAGCTGAACGGTCTGGTTA
TAGGTACATTGAGCAACTGACTGAAATGCCTCAAAATGTTCTTTACGATGCCATTGGGATATATCAACGG
TGGTATATCCAGTGATTTTTTTCTCCATTTTAGCTTCCTTAGCTCCTGAAAATCTCGATAACTCAAAAAA
TACGCCCGGTAGTGATCTTATTTCATTATGGTGAAAGTTGGAACCTCTTACGTGCCCGATCAATCATGAC
CAAAATCCCTTAACGTGAGTTTTCGTTCCACTGAGCGTCAGACCCCGTAGAAAAGATCAAAGGATCTTCT
TGAGATCCTTTTTTTCTGCGCGTAATCTGCTGCTTGCAAACAAAAAAACCACCGCTACCAGCGGTGGTTT
GTTTGCCGGATCAAGAGCTACCAACTCTTTTTCCGAAGGTAACTGGCTTCAGCAGAGCGCAGATACCAAA
TACTGTTCTTCTAGTGTAGCCGTAGTTAGGCCACCACTTCAAGAACTCTGTAGCACCGCCTACATACCTC
GCTCTGCTAATCCTGTTACCAGTGGCTGCTGCCAGTGGCGATAAGTCGTGTCTTACCGGGTTGGACTCAA
GACGATAGTTACCGGATAAGGCGCAGCGGTCGGGCTGAACGGGGGGTTCGTGCACACAGCCCAGCTTGGA
GCGAACGACCTACACCGAACTGAGATACCTACAGCGTGAGCTATGAGAAAGCGCCACGCTTCCCGAAGGG
AGAAAGGCGGACAGGTATCCGGTAAGCGGCAGGGTCGGAACAGGAGAGCGCACGAGGGAGCTTCCAGGGG
GAAACGCCTGGTATCTTTATAGTCCTGTCGGGTTTCGCCACCTCTGACTTGAGCGTCGATTTTTGTGATG
CTCGTCAGGGGGGCGGAGCCTATGGAAAAACGCCAGCAACGCGGCCTTTTTACGGTTCCTGGCCTTTTGC
TGGCCTTTTGCTCACATGTTCTTTCCTGCGTTATCCCCTGATTCTGTGGATAACCGTAG
